>Addgene plasmid #164735 | LjUBQ:MtFam208_1:T35s | addgene full sequence | sequence record 325438 | Addgene NGS Result
AGCAAATGAATAAATGAGTAGATGAATTTTAGCGGCTAAAGGAGGCGGCATGGAAAATCAAGAACAACCA
GGCACCGACGCCGTGGAATGCCCCATGTGTGGAGGAACGGGCGGTTGGCCAGGCGTAAGCGGCTGGGTTG
TCTGCCGGCCCTGCAATGGCACTGGAACCCCCAAGCCCGAGGAATCGGCGTGAGCGGTCGCAAACCATCC
GGCCCGGTACAAATCGGCGCGGCGCTGGGTGATGACCTGGTGGAGAAGTTGAAGGCCGCGCAGGCCGCCC
AGCGGCAACGCATCGAGGCAGAAGCACGCCCCGGTGAATCGTGGCAAGCGGCCGCTGATCGAATCCGCAA
AGAATCCCGGCAACCGCCGGCAGCCGGTGCGTCGTCGATTAGGAAGCCGCCCAAGGGCGACGAGCAACCA
GATTTTTTCGTTCCGATGCTCTATGACGTGGGCACCCGCGATAGTCGCAGCATCATGGACGTGGCCGTTT
TCCGTCTGTCGAAGCGTGACCGACGAGCTGGCGAGGTGATCCGCTACGAGCTTCCAGACGGGCACGTAGA
GGTTTCCGCAGGGCCGGCCGGCATGGCCAGTGTGTGGGATTACGACCTGGTACTGATGGCGGTTTCCCAT
CTAACCGAATCCATGAACCGATACCGGGAAGGGAAGGGAGACAAGCCCGGCCGCGTGTTCCGTCCACACG
TTGCGGACGTACTCAAGTTCTGCCGGCGAGCCGATGGCGGAAAGCAGAAAGACGACCTGGTAGAAACCTG
CATTCGGTTAAACACCACGCACGTTGCCATGCAGCGTACGAAGAAGGCCAAGAACGGCCGCCTGGTGACG
GTATCCGAGGGTGAAGCCTTGATTAGCCGCTACAAGATCGTAAAGAGCGAAACCGGGCGGCCGGAGTACA
TCGAGATCGAGCTAGCTGATTGGATGTACCGCGAGATCACAGAAGGCAAGAACCCGGACGTGCTGACGGT
TCACCCCGATTACTTTTTGATCGATCCCGGCATCGGCCGTTTTCTCTACCGCCTGGCACGCCGCGCCGCA
GGCAAGGCAGAAGCCAGATGGTTGTTCAAGACGATCTACGAACGCAGTGGCAGCGCCGGAGAGTTCAAGA
AGTTCTGTTTCACCGTGCGCAAGCTGATCGGGTCAAATGACCTGCCGGAGTACGATTTGAAGGAGGAGGC
GGGGCAGGCTGGCCCGATCCTAGTCATGCGCTACCGCAACCTGATCGAGGGCGAAGCATCCGCCGGTTCC
TAATGTACGGAGCAGATGCTAGGGCAAATTGCCCTAGCAGGGGAAAAAGGTCGAAAAAGCTTCTTTCCTG
TGGATAGCACGTACATTGGGAACCCAAAGCCGTACATTGGGAACCGGAACCCGTACATTGGGAACCCAAA
GCCGTACATTGGGAACCGGTCACACATGTAAGTGACTGATATAAAAGAGAAAAAAGGCGATTTTTCCGCC
TAAAACTCTTTAAAACTTATTAAAACTCTTAAAACCCGCCTGGCCTGTGCATAACTGTCTGGCCAGCGCA
CAGCCGAAGAGCTGCAAAAAGCGCCTACCCTTCGGTCGCTGCGCTCCCTACGCCCCGCCGCTTCGCGTCG
GCCTATCGCGGCCGCTGGCCGCTCAAAAATGGCTGGCCTACGGCCAGGCAATCTACCAGGGCGCGGACAA
GCCGCGCCGTCGCCACTCGACCGCCGGCGCCCACATCAAGGCACCGAGCTCCCATCCCCCCAGGGGCTGC
GCCCCTCGGCCGCGAACGGCCTCACCCCAAAAATGGCAGCGCTGGCCAATTCGTGCGCGGAACCCCTATT
TGTTTATTTTTCTAAATACATTCAAATATGTATCCGCTCATGAGACAATAACCTTGATAAATGCTTCAAT
AATATTGAAAAAGGAAGAGTATGGCTAAAATGAGAATATCACCGGAATTGAAAAAACTGATCGAAAAATA
CCGCTGCGCAAAAGATACGGAAGGAATGTCTCCTGCTAAGGTATATAAGCTGGTGGGAGAAAATGAAAAC
CTATATTTAAAAATGACGGACAGCCGGTATAAAGGGACCACCTATGATGTGGAACGGGAAAAGGACATGA
TGCTATGGCTGGAAGGAAAGCTGCCTGTTCCAAAGGTCCTGCACTTTGAACGGCATGATGGCTGGAGCAA
TCTGCTCATGAGTGAGGCCGATGGCGTCCTTTGCTCGGAAGAGTATGAAGATGAACAAAGCCCTGAAAAG
ATTATCGAGCTGTATGCGGAGTGCATCAGGCTCTTTCACTCCATCGACATATCGGATTGTCCCTATACGA
ATAGCTTAGACAGCCGCTTAGCCGAATTGGATTACTTACTGAATAACGATCTGGCCGATGTGGATTGCGA
AAACTGGGAAGAGGACACTCCATTTAAAGATCCGCGCGAGCTGTATGATTTTTTAAAGACGGAAAAGCCC
GAAGAGGAACTTGTCTTTTCCCACGGCGACCTGGGAGACAGCAACATCTTTGTGAAAGATGGCAAAGTAA
GTGGCTTTATTGATCTTGGGAGAAGCGGCAGGGCGGACAAGTGGTATGACATTGCCTTCTGCGTCCGGTC
GATCAGGGAGGATATCGGGGAAGAACAGTATGTCGAGCTATTTTTTGACTTACTGGGGATCAAGCCTGAT
TGGGAGAAAATAAAATATTATATTTTACTGGATGAATTGTTTTAGCTGTCAGACCAAGTTTACTCATATA
TACTTTAGATTGATTTAAAACTTCATTTTTAATTTAAAAGGATCTAGGTGAAGATCCTTTTTGATAATCT
CATGACCAAAATCCCTTAACGTGAGTTTTCGTTCCACTGAGCGTCAGACCCCGTAGAAAAGATCAAAGGA
TCTTCTTGAGATCCTTTTTTTCTGCGCGTAATCTGCTGCTTGCAAACAAAAAAACCACCGCTACCAGCGG
TGGTTTGTTTGCCGGATCAAGAGCTACCAACTCTTTTTCCGAAGGTAACTGGCTTCAGCAGAGCGCAGAT
ACCAAATACTGTCCTTCTAGTGTAGCCGTAGTTAGGCCACCACTTCAAGAACTCTGTAGCACCGCCTACA
TACCTCGCTCTGCTAATCCTGTTACCAGTGGCTGCTGCCAGTGGCGATAAGTCGTGTCTTACCGGGTTGG
ACTCAAGACGATAGTTACCGGATAAGGCGCAGCGGTCGGGCTGAACGGGGGGTTCGTGCACACAGCCCAG
CTTGGAGCGAACGACCTACACCGAACTGAGATACCTACAGCGTGAGCTATGAGAAAGCGCCACGCTTCCC
GAAGGGAGAAAGGCGGACAGGTATCCGGTAAGCGGCAGGGTCGGAACAGGAGAGCGCACGAGGGAGCTTC
CAGGGGGAAACGCCTGGTATCTTTATAGTCCTGTCGGGTTTCGCCACCTCTGACTTGAGCGTCGATTTTT
GTGATGCTCGTCAGGGGGGCGGAGCCTATGGAAAAACGCCAGCAACGCGGCCTTTTTACGGTTCCTGTGG
TTGGCACATACAAATGGACGAACGGATAAACCTTTTCACGCCCTTTTAAATATCCGATTATTCTAATAAA
CGCTCTTTTCTCTTAGGTTTACCCGCCAATATATCCTGTCAAACACTGATAGTTTAAACTCCCTCGGTCA
CATGTGCATCCTCTAGTGGAGGGAGAGAGGATTTTGAGGAAATAATTAATTGAATTACTTGTATTATTGA
TAAAGTAATTTAGATAAGTTGTTAGTACAACTTATTGCAACTATGGATAGACAAAAATCACTTATTTTAA
GGGGAGAAGTATATAACAACTTATTATAAAATTTCTGAGCAGCCGGCCTCCTCCAATCAATCATAGAGAG
TGGAGCCCATTCTGGAAAACCAAGGAACCCCCAACTTGCACTGGTGCGGTGGCCCAATTCAAAAAAAACG
GGGCCCAGCAAAGTAACGCCGTTGTAACGATTTATCAATCCAAACTCAAAAGGCGGCGAGATGCGTTTAA
CTCCGTGAAATTAACAAACCGCCAACAACTTGCAATTTGCAACTACCGTTTCCAAGAAGAACTCAACCAC
ACAACGTATCCTATCCCAAACCACACGCAACTAGTGACGCGTCATAAGGACACGTGTCACAATTTGACTG
GTTAATAATTTCACCGCTTTTGCTATAAATTACCTCCAATCCCCTTAGCTTCTTCACAATTCAGTTCCCA
ACCCTAACAATTCTTGTTCATATCGCTTCTCTCTACTTTCAAGGTATGATCCAATTTCTCTCTTCTTTCT
CTGTAATCCTTTCGTTGAGTTTTGTTTCCGATCAATCATAGGTAGTTTTCTTGTTTCGAAGCATGAGATC
TAGGAATTTTTTGTGATTTTCCAAAATTGAGATCGGTTTGAAATTGAATTTTACAGCTTGAATCTCAGAT
CTTGTTTTATCAATGTTTTCGATGGCTTGCGATGTAGATCTATGATAATTGTGGTTCAGTTTTGTTAGGA
ATCGATTTCGGTTTAGCAATTGCAGATTAATTAGGGTTTCCAATTGAATTCTTCAGATCCGTTATGGAAT
TATGTCAAATAATTTATTCAAATTGGAAATTATTGTTAGATCCACTCTTAATCTGTTTGATCCAAGCTTC
AATTAGGGTTTTCACTTGTTTCAATTTCTTGTTATGGATTCTGATTTATCTGTTGATGTTAGATCCACTC
TTAATCTGTTTGATCCAAGCGTTAATTAGGGTTTTCACTTGTTTCAATTTCGTGTGTTGGATTCTGATTT
ATCTGTTGTTGATGTGATTACAGAATGAAAATATCCATAATTTCTTCTGTGGTGTTAACAACACTCCTAG
TAGCTTCACTCTTTCAACCACATCAACATATCTCAGCAGCACCACAGAACATTACTGATCAAGGAGCTAA
TGGATGCATTGGGCTTCACTGCCTAATTGCCGTGGACGATGAAGCCGATTTCTTAATGGATCAGCGTGCT
ACAAGACCGAGTAGAATGCTTGCAAATGCTTTTAACTACAACATAGCAAAAACAAATGATGCTAATAAAC
AATCGCCTGATTGTGGAGTAATGGGATTGAATGGTCAAACTACATGTCTTGGCTCCAAACAGCTCGTAAA
TAAACAAGGAAGGCCTTGCGACCCTACAAACAGAGTGTATCCATACTGCACAGCATAGGCTTCTCTAGCT
AGAGTCGATCGACAAGCTCGAGTTTCTCCATAATAATGTGTGAGTAGTTCCCAGATAAGGGAATTAGGGT
TCCTATAGGGTTTCGCTCATGTGTTGAGCATATAAGAAACCCTTAGTATGTATTTGTATTTGTAAAATAC
TTCTATCAATAAAATTTCTAATTCCTAAAACCAAAATCCAGTACTAAAATCCAGATCGCTAAGCTTGAAT
TCTTGCGGAGAGCGGAGAATTAAGGGAGTCACGTTATGACCCCCGCCGATGACGCGGGACAAGCCGTTTT
ACGTTTGGAACTGACAGAACCGCAACGTTGAAGGAGCCACTCAGCCGCGGGTTTCTGGAGTTTAATGAGC
TAAGCACATACGTCAGAAACCATTATTGCGCGTTCAAAAGTCGCCTAAGGTCACTATCAGCTAGCAAATA
TTTCTTGTCAAAAATGCTCCACTGACGTTCCATAAATTCCCCTCGGTATCCAATTAGAGTCTCATATTCA
CTCTCAAATGATTGAACAAGATGGATTGCACGCAGGTTCTCCGGCCGCTTGGGTGGAGAGGCTATTCGGC
TATGACTGGGCACAACAGACAATCGGCTGCTCTGATGCCGCCGTGTTCCGGCTGTCAGCGCAGGGGCGCC
CGGTTCTTTTTGTCAAGACCGACCTGTCCGGTGCCCTGAATGAACTCCAAGACGAGGCAGCGCGGCTATC
GTGGCTGGCCACGACGGGCGTTCCTTGCGCAGCTGTGCTCGACGTTGTCACTGAAGCGGGAAGGGACTGG
CTGCTATTGGGCGAAGTGCCGGGGCAGGATCTCCTGTCATCTCACCTTGCTCCTGCCGAGAAAGTATCCA
TCATGGCTGATGCAATGCGGCGGCTGCATACGCTTGATCCGGCTACCTGCCCATTCGACCACCAAGCGAA
ACATCGCATCGAGCGAGGACGTACTCGGATGGAAGCCGGTCTTGTCGATCAGGATGATCTGGACGAAGAG
CATCAGGGGCTCGCGCCAGCCGAACTGTTCGCCAGGCTCAAGGCGCGGATGCCCGACGGCGAGGATCTCG
TCGTGACCCAGGGCGATGCCTGCTTGCCGAATATCATGGTGGAAAATGGCCGCTTTTCTGGATTCATCGA
CTGTGGCCGGCTGGGTGTGGCGGACCGCTATCAGGACATAGCGTTGGCTACCCGTGATATTGCTGAAGAG
CTTGGCGGCGAATGGGCTGACCGCTTCCTCGTGCTTTACGGTATCGCCGCTCCCGATTCGCAGCGCATCG
CCTTCTATCGCCTTCTTGACGAGTTCTTCTGAGCTTGTCAAGCAGATCGTTCAAACATTTGGCAATAAAG
TTTCTTAAGATTGAATCCTGTTGCCGGTCTTGCGATGATTATCATATAATTTCTGTTGAATTACGTTAAG
CATGTAATAATTAACATGTAATGCATGACGTTATTTATGAGATGGGTTTTTATGATTAGAGTCCCGCAAT
TATACATTTAATACGCGATAGAAAACAAAATATAGCGCGCAAACTAGGATAAATTATCGCGCGCGGTGTC
ATCTATGTTACTAGATCGACGCTGGATCCGAATTCGGCAGGGCCCACTGCATCCACCCCAGTACATTAAA
AACGTCCGCAATGTGTTATTAAGTTGTCTAAGCGTCAATTTGTTTACACCACAATATATCCTGCCACCAG
CCAGCCAACAGCTCCCCGACCGGCAGCTCGGCACAAAATCACCACTCGATACAGGCAGCCCATCAGCCGT
GCGGCTGCATGAAATCCTGGCCGGTTTGTCTGATGCCAAGCTGGCGGCCTGGCCGGCCAGCTTGGCCGCT
GAAGAAACCGAGCGCCGCCGTCTAAAAAGGTGATGTGTATTTGAGTAAAACAGCTTGCGTCATGCGGTCG
CTGCGTATATGATGCGATGAGTAAATAAACAAATACGCAAGGGGAACGCATGAAGGTTATCGCTGTACTT
AACCAGAAAGGCGGGTCAGGCAAGACGACCATCGCAACCCATCTAGCCCGCGCCCTGCAACTCGCCGGGG
CCGATGTTCTGTTAGTCGATTCCGATCCCCAGGGCAGTGCCCGCGATTGGGCGGCCGTGCGGGAAGATCA
ACCGCTAACCGTTGTCGGCATCGACCGCCCGACGATTGACCGCGACGTGAAGGCCATCGGCCGGCGCGAC
TTCGTAGTGATCGACGGAGCGCCCCAGGCGGCGGACTTGGCTGTGTCCGCGATCAAGGCAGCCGACTTCG
TGCTGATTCCGGTGCAGCCAAGCCCTTACGACATATGGGCCACCGCCGACCTGGTGGAGCTGGTTAAGCA
GCGCATTGAGGTCACGGATGGAAGGCTACAAGCGGCCTTTGTCGTGTCGCGGGCGATCAAAGGCACGCGC
ATCGGCGGTGAGGTTGCCGAGGCGCTGGCCGGGTACGAGCTGCCCATTCTTGAGTCCCGTATCACGCAGC
GCGTGAGCTACCCAGGCACTGCCGCCGCCGGCACAACCGTTCTTGAATCAGAACCCGAGGGCGACGCTGC
CCGCGAGGTCCAGGCGCTGGCCGCTGAAATTAAATCAAAACTCATTTGAGTTAATGAGGTAAAGAGAAAA
TGAGCAAAAGCACAAACACGCTAAGTGCCGGCCGTCCGAGCGCACGCAGCAGCAAGGCTGCAACGTTGGC
CAGCCTGGCAGACACGCCAGCCATGAAGCGGGTCAACTTTCAGTTGCCGGCGGAGGATCACACCAAGCTG
AAGATGTACGCGGTACGCCAAGGCAAGACCATTACCGAGCTGCTATCTGAATACATCGCGCAGCTACCAG
AGTAAATG
Features (pLannotate 1.2.2; 13 found; start..end, strand, type, name):
    190..1263    +  CDS            pVS1 RepA: replication protein from the Pseudomonas plasmid pVS1 (Heeb et al., 2000)
   1329..1523    +  rep_origin     pVS1 oriV: origin of replication for the Pseudomonas plasmid pVS1 (Heeb et al., 2000)
   1729..1789    +  rep_origin     oriV (fragment): incP origin of replication
   1806..1910    +  promoter       AmpR promoter: bla
   1911..2705    +  CDS            KanR: aminoglycoside phosphotransferase; aphA-3; confers resistance to kanamycin
   2876..3464    +  rep_origin     ori: high-copy-number ColE1/pMB1/pBR322/pUC origin of replication
   3587..3611    -  misc_feature   RB T-DNA repeat: right border repeat from nopaline C58 T-DNA
   5203..5377    +  polyA_signal   CaMV poly(A) signal: cauliflower mosaic virus polyadenylation signal
   5477..5656    +  promoter       NOS promoter: nopaline synthase promoter
   5678..6472    +  CDS            NeoR/KanR: aminoglycoside phosphotransferase from Tn5; aph(3')-II (or nptII); confers resistance to neomycin, kanamycin, and G418 (Geneticin®)
   6485..6737    +  terminator     NOS terminator: nopaline synthase terminator and poly(A) signal
   6832..6856    -  misc_feature   LB T-DNA repeat: left border repeat from nopaline C58 T-DNA
   7120..7749    +  CDS            pVS1 StaA: stability protein from the Pseudomonas plasmid pVS1 (Heeb et al., 2000)
