[The description below was written by a language model from this plasmid's Addgene catalogue record and pLannotate feature annotations shown in this document.]
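Description:
LjUBQ:MtFam208_1:T35s is a plant-expression binary vector built on the EC50505 backbone, intended for Agrobacterium-mediated delivery of a T-DNA that overexpresses a small peptide-coding gene. Outside the T-DNA borders, the annotated backbone carries a high-copy ColE1/pUC-type origin for propagation in E. coli. It also carries the pVS1 replication system (RepA, oriV and the StaA stability protein), which allows maintenance in Agrobacterium, along with a short incP oriV fragment. Bacterial selection is by kanamycin, through an aphA-3 aminoglycoside phosphotransferase driven by the bla (AmpR) promoter.

Between the nopaline-type right and left border repeats lie two cassettes. The first, according to the catalogue entry, is the 384 bp Medicago truncatula gene Medtr7g015340.1 (Family208). It is placed under the Lotus japonicus ubiquitin promoter for strong constitutive expression and ends in the 35S terminator, which the record lists in the tag field although it is a regulatory element rather than a protein fusion. The feature table annotates only the CaMV poly(A) signal of this cassette. The promoter and coding sequence were not recognised by the annotation tool and presumably fall in the unannotated stretch between the right border and that signal. The second cassette is a plant selectable marker: nptII (NeoR/KanR) flanked by the NOS promoter and NOS terminator, which lets transformed tissue be selected with G418 or kanamycin.

The sequenced record is 7,988 nt, shorter than the 10,475 bp stated for the backbone without insert; the record does not explain this discrepancy. The stated use is overexpression of this peptide-coding gene in plants.
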