Addgene plasmid #164735: LjUBQ:MtFam208_1:T35s
Purpose: Overexpression of Peptide coding gene (Binary vector)
Depositing lab: Wolf Scheible. Depositing organization: Noble Research Institute, LLC.
Backbone
  Vector backbone: EC50505
  Backbone size w/o insert (bp): 10475
  Vector type: Plant Expression
  Selectable markers: Neomycin (select with G418) ; N/A
Growth in bacteria
  Bacterial resistance: Kanamycin, 50 μg/mL
  Growth temperature: 37°C
  Growth strain: DH5alpha
  Copy number: High Copy
Gene/Insert
  Gene/Insert name: Medtr7g015340.1 (alt name: Family208)
  Species: Medicago truncatula
  Insert size (bp): 384
  Promoter: Lotus japonicus Ubiquitin
  Tag / fusion protein: Terminator 35S (C terminal on insert)
  Cloning method: Unknown
Terms and licenses: Academic/Nonprofit Terms; Industry Terms: Not Available to Industry
Depositor comments: Cloned by Sonali/Shulan
How to cite: LjUBQ:MtFam208_1:T35s was a gift from Wolf Scheible (Addgene plasmid # 164735 ; http://n2t.net/addgene:164735 ; RRID:Addgene_164735)
