>Addgene plasmid #164735 | LjUBQ:MtFam208_1:T35s | depositor partial sequence | sequence record 319960 | partial
ATGAAAATATCCATAATTTCTTCTGTGGTGTTAACAACACTCCTAGTAGCTTCACTCTTTCAACCACATC
AACATATCTCAGCAGCACCACAGAACATTACTGATCAAGGAGCTAATGGATGCATTGGGCTTCACTGCCT
AATTGCCGTGGACGATGAAGCCGATTTCTTAATGGATCAGCGTGCTACAAGACCGAGTAGAATGCTTGCA
AATGCTTTTAACTACAACATAGCAAAAACAAATGATGCTAATAAACAATCGCCTGATTGTGGAGTAATGG
GATTGAATGGTCAAACTACATGTCTTGGCTCCAAACAGCTCGTAAATAAACAAGGAAGGCCTTGCGACCC
TACAAACAGAGTGTATCCATACTGCACAGCATAG
